>Addgene plasmid #198514 | pAAV_CaMKIIa(0.4)-PdCO-EGFP-WPRE | addgene full sequence | sequence record 398291 | Addgene NGS Result
GAACAGGAGAGCGCACGAGGGAGCTTCCAGGGGGAAACGCCTGGTATCTTTATAGTCCTGTCGGGTTTTG
CCACCTCTGACTTGAGCGTCGATTTTTGTGATGCTCGTCAGGGGGGCGGAGCCTATGGAAAAACGCCAGC
AACGCGGCCTTTTTACGGTTCCTGGCCTTTTGCTGGCCTTTTGCTCACATGTCCTGCAGGCAGCTGCGCG
CTCGCTCGCTCACTGAGGCCGCCCGGGCGTCGGGCGACCTTTGGTCGCCCGGCCTCAGTGAGCGAGCGAG
CGCGCAGAGAGGGAGTGGCCAACTCCATCACTAGGGGTTCCTGCGGCCGCACGCGTCTTGTGGACTAAGT
TTGTTCGCATCCCCTTCTCCAACCCCCTCAGTACATCACCCTGGGGGAACAGGGTCCACTTGCTCCTGGG
CCCACACAGTCCTGCAGTATTGTGTATATAAGGCCAGGGCAAAGAGGAGCAGGTTTTAAAGTGAAAGGCA
GGCAGGTGTTGGGGAGGCAGTTACCGGGGCAACGGGAACAGGGCGTTTCGGAGGTGGTTGCCATGGGGAC
CTGGATGCTGACGAAGGCTCGCGAGGCTGTGAGCAGCCACAGTGCCCTGCTCAGAAGCCCCAAGCTCGTC
AGTCAAGCCGGTTCTCCGTTTGCACTCAGGAGCACGGGCAGGCGAGTGGCCCCTAGTTCTGGGGGCAGCT
CTAGAGCGGTACCGGATCCGCCACCATGGACGGGGAGAACTTGACGATTCCAAATCCTGTCACCGAGTTG
ATGGATACCCCAATCAACAGCACGTATTTCCAAAACCTTAATGCGGAAACGGACGGCGGAAATCATTACA
TCTACAATGCCTTCACAGCCACCGATTACAACATTTGTGCAGCTTACCTTTTCTTCATTGCTTGTCTGGG
AGTCAGTCTCAACGTTTTGGTGTTGGTCCTCTTTATCAAAGACAGAAAGTTGAGGAGCCCCAATAACTTC
CTGTATGTAAGTCTCGCTCTCGGGGATCTGTTGGTTGCAGTTTTCGGCACCGCATTTAAGTTCATTATTA
CAGCTCGCAAAACCCTGTTGCGAGAAGAAGACGGTTTCTGCAAATGGTACGGCTTCATAACATACCTCGG
CGGGCTCGCGGCACTGATGACCCTGAGCGTTATTGCTTTTGTTCGTTGTCTGGCCGTGCTGCGTCTCGGC
TCCTTCACAGGTTTGACAACGCGGATGGGCGTGGCGGCGATGGCTTTCATTTGGATCTACTCCCTGGCAT
TCACACTCGCGCCTCTCCTTGGGTGGAATCACTACATACCGGAAGGTTTGGCCACTTGGTGTAGTATCGA
CTGGCTTTCCGATGAAACATCCGATAAGTCCTACGTGTTTGCTATTTTCATCTTCTGCTTTCTTGTCCCT
GTTCTCATTATCGTCGTGTCATACGGGCTGATCTACGATAAGGTTCGGAAGGTAGCGAAAACAGGCGGTT
CTGTTGCCAAAGCAGAACGCGAAGTACTGCGCATGACGCTGCTGATGGTTAGCCTGTTCATGCTTGCCTG
GAGTCCCTACGCTGTTATCTGCATGCTCGCTAGCTTCGGCCCTAAAGACCTGCTCCATCCAGTGGCCACA
GTGATTCCTGCCATGTTTGCAAAGTCTTCTACGATGTATAACCCTCTTATCTATGTGTTCATGAACAAAC
AATTCAGGCGGAGCCTTAAAGTTCTTCTCGGAATGGGAGTAGAGGACCTGAACTCCGAGAGTGAGAGAGC
AACTGGTGGTACAGCCACGAATCAAGTCGCCGCGACGACCGAGACTTCCCAGGTTGCTCCTGCTCCGCGA
GCCCGAGATCCAACCGGTAAGAGCAGGATCACCAGCGAGGGCGAGTACATCCCCCTGGACCAGATCGACA
TCAACGTGGTGATGGTGAGCAAGGGCGAGGAGCTGTTCACCGGGGTGGTGCCCATCCTGGTCGAGCTGGA
CGGCGACGTAAACGGCCACAAGTTCAGCGTGTCCGGCGAGGGCGAGGGCGATGCCACCTACGGCAAGCTG
ACCCTGAAGTTCATTTGCACCACCGGCAAGCTGCCCGTGCCCTGGCCCACCCTCGTGACCACCCTGACCT
ACGGCGTGCAGTGCTTCAGCCGCTACCCCGACCACATGAAGCAGCACGACTTCTTCAAGTCCGCCATGCC
CGAAGGCTACGTCCAGGAGCGCACCATCTTCTTCAAGGACGACGGCAACTACAAGACCCGCGCCGAGGTG
AAGTTCGAGGGCGACACCCTGGTGAACCGCATCGAGCTGAAGGGCATCGACTTCAAGGAGGACGGCAACA
TCCTGGGGCACAAGCTGGAGTACAACTACAACAGCCACAACGTCTATATCATGGCCGACAAGCAGAAGAA
CGGCATCAAGGTGAACTTCAAGATCCGCCACAACATCGAGGACGGCAGCGTGCAGCTCGCCGACCACTAC
CAGCAGAACACCCCCATCGGCGACGGCCCCGTGCTGCTGCCCGACAACCACTACCTGAGCACCCAGTCCG
CCCTGAGCAAAGACCCCAACGAGAAGCGCGATCACATGGTCCTGCTGGAGTTCGTGACCGCCGCCGGGAT
CACTCTCGGCATGGACGAGCTGTACAAGTTCTGCTACGAGAACGAGGTGTAACTAGAATTCAAGCTTAAT
CAACCTCTGGATTACAAAATTTGTGAAAGATTGACTGATATTCTTAACTATGTTGCTCCTTTTACGCTGT
GTGGATATGCTGCTTTAATGCCTCTGTATCATGCTATTGCTTCCCGTATGGCTTTCGTTTTCTCCTCCTT
GTATAAATCCTGGTTGCTGTCTCTTTATGAGGAGTTGTGGCCCGTTGTCCGTCAACGTGGCGTGGTGTGC
TCTGTGTTTGCTGACGCAACCCCCACTGGCTGGGGCATTGCCACCACCTGTCAACTCCTTTCTGGGACTT
TCGCTTTCCCCCTCCCGATCGCCACGGCAGAACTCATCGCCGCCTGCCTTGCCCGCTGCTGGACAGGGGC
TAGGTTGCTGGGCACTGATAATTCCGTGGTGTTGTCGGGGAAGCTGACGTCAGCGCTAATAAAATCGCTA
TCCATCGAAGATGGATGTGTGTTGGTTTTTTGTGTGGGTAACCCACGTGCGGACCGAGCGGCCGCAGGAA
CCCCTAGTGATGGAGTTGGCCACTCCCTCTCTGCGCGCTCGCTCGCTCACTGAGGCCGGGCGACCAAAGG
TCGCCCGACGCCCGGGCTTTGCCCGGGCGGCCTCAGTGAGCGAGCGAGCGCGCAGCTGCCTGCAGGGGCG
CCTGATGCGGTATTTTCTCCTTACGCATCTGTGCGGTATTTCACACCGCATA
[95 nt withheld, positions 3343-3437]
T
[46 nt withheld, positions 3439-3484]
C
[141 nt withheld, positions 3486-3626]
CCTTTGACGTTGGAGTCCACGTTCTTT
[37 nt withheld, positions 3654-3690]
ACTCTATCTCGGGCTATTCTTTTGATTTATAAGGGATTTTGCCGATTTCGGTCTATTGGTTAAAAAATGA
GCTGATTTAACAAAAATTTAACGCGAATTTTAACAAAATATTAACGTTTACAATTTTATGGTGCACTCTC
AGTACAATCTGCTCTGATGCCGCATAGTTAAGCCAGCCCCGACACCCGCCAACACCCGCTGACGCGCCCT
GACGGGCTTGTCTGCTCCCGGCATCCGCTTACAGACAAGCTGTGACCGTCTCCGGGAGCTGCATGTGTCA
GAGGTTTTCACCGTCATCACCGAAACGCGCGAGACGAAAGGGCCTCGTGATACGCCTATTTTTATAGGTT
AATGTCATGATAATAATGGTTTCTTAGACGTCAGGTGGCACTTTTCGGGGAAATGTGCGCGGAACCCCTA
TTTGTTTATTTTTCTAAATACATTCAAATATGTATCCGCTCATGAGACAATAACCCTGATAAATGCTTCA
ATAATATTGAAAAAGGAAGAGTATGAGTATTCAACATTTCCGTGTCGCCCTTATTCCCTTTTTTGCGGCA
TTTTGCCTTCCTGTTTTTGCTCACCCAGAAACGCTGGTGAAAGTAAAAGATGCTGAAGATCAGTTGGGTG
CACGAGTGGGTTACATCGAACTGGATCTCAACAGCGGTAAGATCCTTGAGAGTTTTCGCCCCGAAGAACG
TTTTCCAATGATGAGCACTTTTAAAGTTCTGCTATGTGGCGCGGTATTATCCCGTATTGACGCCGGGCAA
GAGCAACTCGGTCGCCGCATACACTATTCTCAGAATGACTTGGTTGAGTACTCACCAGTCACAGAAAAGC
ATCTTACGGATGGCATGACAGTAAGAGAATTATGCAGTGCTGCCATAACCATGAGTGATAACACTGCGGC
CAACTTACTTCTGACAACGATCGGAGGACCGAAGGAGCTAACCGCTTTTTTGCACAACATGGGGGATCAT
GTAACTCGCCTTGATCGTTGGGAACCGGAGCTGAATGAAGCCATACCAAACGACGAGCGTGACACCACGA
TGCCTGTAGCAATGGCAACAACGTTGCGCAAACTATTAACTGGCGAACTACTTACTCTAGCTTCCCGGCA
ACAATTAATAGACTGGATGGAGGCGGATAAAGTTGCAGGACCACTTCTGCGCTCGGCCCTTCCGGCTGGC
TGGTTTATTGCTGATAAATCTGGAGCCGGTGAGCGTGGGTCTCGCGGTATCATTGCAGCACTGGGGCCAG
ATGGTAAGCCCTCCCGTATCGTAGTTATCTACACGACGGGGAGTCAGGCAACTATGGATGAACGAAATAG
ACAGATCGCTGAGATAGGTGCCTCACTGATTAAGCATTGGTAACTGTCAGACCAAGTTTACTCATATATA
CTTTAGATTGATTTAAAACTTCATTTTTAATTTAAAAGGATCTAGGTGAAGATCCTTTTTGATAATCTCA
TGACCAAAATCCCTTAACGTGAGTTTTCGTTCCACTGAGCGTCAGACCCCGTAGAAAAGATCAAAGGATC
TTCTTGAGATCCTTTTTTTCTGCGCGTAATCTGCTGCTTGCAAACAAAAAAACCACCGCTACCAGCGGTG
GTTTGTTTGCCGGATCAAGAGCTACCAACTCTTTTTCCGAAGGTAACTGGCTTCAGCAGAGCGCAGATAC
CAAATACTGTTCTTCTAGTGTAGCCGTAGTTAGGCCACCACTTCAAGAACTCTGTAGCACCGCCTACATA
CCTCGCTCTGCTAATCCTGTTACCAGTGGCTGCTGCCAGTGGCGATAAGTCGTGTCTTACCGGGTTGGAC
TCAAGACGATAGTTACCGGATAAGGCGCAGCGGTCGGGCTGAACGGGGGGTTCGTGCACACAGCCCAGCT
TGGAGCGAACGACCTACACCGAACTGAGATACCTACAGCGTGAGCTATGAGAAAGCGCCACGCTTCCCGA
AGGGAGAAAGGCGGACAGGTATCCGGTAAGCGGCAGGGTCG
Features (pLannotate 1.2.2; 14 found; start..end, strand, type, name):
    204..231     +  repeat_region  AAV2 ITR (fragment): inverted terminal repeat of adeno-associated virus serotype 2 inverted
    260..287     +  repeat_region  AAV2 ITR (fragment): inverted terminal repeat of adeno-associated virus serotype 2 inverted
    337..699     +  promoter       CaMKII promoter (fragment): promoter for the mouse calcium/calmodulin-dependent kinase II α subunit
   1902..2618    +  CDS            EGFP: EGFP is a basic (constitutively fluorescent) green fluorescent protein published in 1996, derived from Aequorea victoria. It is reported to be a rapidly-maturing weak dimer with moderate acid sensitivity.
   2658..3061    +  misc_feature   WPRE: woodchuck hepatitis virus posttranscriptional regulatory element
   3068..3116    +  polyA_signal   poly(A) signal: synthetic polyadenylation signal
   3146..3286    +  repeat_region  AAV2 ITR: inverted terminal repeat of adeno-associated virus serotype 2 inverted
   3291..3342    -  misc_feature   bom (fragment): basis of mobility region from pBR322
   3361..3816    +  rep_origin     f1 ori (sequence partly withheld): f1 bacteriophage origin of replication; arrow indicates direction of (+) strand synthesis
   3817..3866    -  misc_feature   bom (fragment): basis of mobility region from pBR322
   3968..4003    -  CDS            rop (fragment): Rop protein, which maintains plasmids at low copy number; rop
   4098..4202    +  promoter       AmpR promoter: bla
   4203..5063    +  CDS            AmpR: β-lactamase; bla; confers resistance to ampicillin, carbenicillin, and related antibiotics
   5234..131     +  rep_origin     ori (across the origin): high-copy-number ColE1/pMB1/pBR322/pUC origin of replication
