[The description below was written by a language model from this plasmid's Addgene catalogue record and pLannotate feature annotations shown in this document.]
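Description:
pAAV_CaMKIIa(0.4)-PdCO-EGFP-WPRE is an adeno-associated virus transfer plasmid for neuronal expression of an inhibitory optogenetic tool. It is built on a pAAV backbone of about 5.7 kb (the catalogue lists 5,702 bp; the sequenced record is 5,691 nt) and is propagated in E. coli through a high-copy ColE1/pUC-type origin with ampicillin selection from the bla gene. An f1 phage origin is also present, along with small bom and rop remnants of pBR322 ancestry. The expression cassette lies between AAV2 inverted terminal repeats, which direct replication and packaging of the intervening DNA into AAV particles when rep/cap and helper functions are supplied in trans. In the annotation the right-hand ITR is detected in full, whereas the left-hand one appears only as two short fragments. The use of a recombination-deficient host strain is consistent with the known instability of ITRs.

The payload is driven by a minimal 0.4 kb fragment of the mouse CaMKIIα promoter, commonly used to bias expression towards excitatory neurons while saving packaging capacity. It controls PdCO, the ciliary opsin of the annelid Platynereis dumerilii, optimised for expression in mammalian neurons and for enhanced axonal membrane trafficking. The opsin carries C-terminal Rho1D4 epitope and EGFP fusions, so expression and localisation can be followed by fluorescence or immunodetection. The feature table annotates only EGFP within this reading frame; the opsin itself presumably occupies the unannotated stretch between the promoter and EGFP. A WPRE (annotated at about 400 bp, suggesting a shortened version) enhances transcript stability and expression, followed by a short synthetic polyadenylation signal. According to the associated publication, PdCO is a bistable inhibitory light-activated GPCR, and the construct serves for optogenetic control of neural circuits, either by direct transfection or by AAV production.
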