Addgene plasmid #198514: pAAV_CaMKIIa(0.4)-PdCO-EGFP-WPRE
Purpose: Expresses optimized PdCO in frame with EGFP under control of minimal CamKIIa promotor.
Depositing lab: Ofer Yizhar. Depositing organization: Weizmann Institute of Science. Publication: A bistable inhibitory optoGPCR for multiplexed optogenetic control of neural circuits. Wietek J, Nozownik A, Pulin M, Saraf-Sinik I, Matosevich N, Gowrishankar R, Gat A, Malan D, Brown BJ, Dine J, Imambocus BN, Levy R, Sauter K, Litvin A, Regev N, Subramaniam S, Abrera K, Summarli D, Goren EM, Mizrachi G, Bitton E, Benjamin A, Copits BA, Sasse P, Rost BR, Schmitz D, Bruchas MR, Soba P, Oren-Suissa M, Nir Y, Wiegert JS, Yizhar O. Nat Methods. 2024 May 29. doi: 10.1038/s41592-024-02285-8. PubMed 38811857.
Backbone
  Vector backbone: pAAV
  Backbone manufacturer: Invitrogen
  Backbone size w/o insert (bp): 3785
  Total vector size (bp): 5702
  Vector type: Mammalian Expression, AAV
Growth in bacteria
  Bacterial resistance: Ampicillin, 100 μg/mL
  Growth temperature: 30°C
  Growth strain: NEB Stable
  Copy number: High Copy
Gene/Insert
  Gene/Insert name: PdCO (alt name: Platynereis dumerilii Ciliary Opsin, optimized for mammalian neuron expression and enhanced axonal membrane trafficking)
  Species: Synthetic; Platynereis dumerilii
  Insert size (bp): 1917
  GenBank ID: AY692353.1
  Promoter: CaMKIIα minimal promotor (0.4kb)
  Tag / fusion protein: EGFP (C terminal on insert); Rho1D4 (C terminal on insert)
  Cloning method: Restriction Enzyme; 5′ cloning site BamHI (not destroyed); 3′ cloning site HindIII (not destroyed)
  Sequencing primers: 5′ CaMKIIa_F (gtttcggaggtggttgccatg); 3′ WPRE_R (ACCACGGAATTATCAGTGCCCA)
Terms and licenses: Academic/Nonprofit Terms; Industry Terms: Not Available to Industry
Depositor comments: Please visit https://www.biorxiv.org/content/10.1101/2023.07.01.547328v1 for bioRxiv preprint.
How to cite: pAAV_CaMKIIa(0.4)-PdCO-EGFP-WPRE was a gift from Ofer Yizhar (Addgene plasmid # 198514 ; http://n2t.net/addgene:198514 ; RRID:Addgene_198514)
